Addgene plasmid #212797: pcDNA5-FRT-TO-NUbo-FLAG
Purpose: Constitutive/Doxycycline-inducible expression of NUbo-FLAG in mammalian cells
Depositing lab: Helle Ulrich. Depositing organization: Institut fuer Molekulare Biologie (IMB Mainz). Publication: Ubiquiton-An inducible, linkage-specific polyubiquitylation tool. Renz C, Asimaki E, Meister C, Albanese V, Petriukov K, Krapoth NC, Wegmann S, Wollscheid HP, Wong RP, Fulzele A, Chen JX, Leon S, Ulrich HD. Mol Cell. 2024 Jan 18;84(2):386-400.e11. doi: 10.1016/j.molcel.2023.11.016. Epub 2023 Dec 15. PubMed 38103558.
Backbone
  Vector backbone: pcDNA5-FRT/TO
  Vector type: Mammalian Expression
  Selectable markers: Hygromycin
Growth in bacteria
  Bacterial resistance: Ampicillin, 100 μg/mL
  Growth temperature: 37°C
  Growth strain: Top10
  Copy number: High Copy
Gene/Insert
  Gene/Insert name: NUbo
  Species: H. sapiens (human), S. cerevisiae (budding yeast)
  Tag / fusion protein: FLAG (C terminal on insert)
  Cloning method: Restriction Enzyme; 5′ cloning site unknown (unknown if destroyed)
Terms and licenses: Academic/Nonprofit Terms; Industry Terms: Not Available to Industry
Depositor comments: pHU5757; codon-optimized for mammalian cells
How to cite: pcDNA5-FRT-TO-NUbo-FLAG was a gift from Helle Ulrich (Addgene plasmid # 212797 ; http://n2t.net/addgene:212797 ; RRID:Addgene_212797)
