[The description below was written by a language model from this plasmid's Addgene catalogue record and pLannotate feature annotations shown in this document.]
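Description:
pcDNA5-FRT-TO-NUbo-FLAG is a mammalian expression plasmid built on the pcDNA5-FRT/TO backbone, recorded as a 5,608 nt sequence. In bacteria it is maintained at high copy from a ColE1/pUC-type origin and selected with ampicillin through the β-lactamase gene and its own promoter. A fragment of the f1 phage origin and remnants of lac regulatory sequences are also annotated in the backbone.

The expression cassette is driven by the CMV immediate early enhancer and promoter, followed directly by short tet operator matches (annotated as PLtetO-1 and TRE3GV fragments). This is the CMV/TetO2 arrangement. In cells that express the Tet repressor, transcription is held off until doxycycline is added. In cells that lack the repressor, the promoter is constitutively active, which fits the stated purpose of constitutive or doxycycline-inducible expression.

The insert, NUbo, is codon-optimized for mammalian cells and is listed as having human and budding yeast origins. The annotation shows an N-terminal portion of ubiquitin followed by a fragment of human MTOR, whose size and position are consistent with the rapamycin-binding FRB domain, although the record does not name that domain. A C-terminal FLAG epitope follows, and the cassette ends with the bGH polyadenylation signal.

Downstream lies an FRT site placed immediately before a hygromycin resistance coding sequence with an SV40 polyadenylation signal. No intact promoter is annotated upstream of this gene, so hygromycin resistance is normally gained only after FLP-mediated integration into a genomic FRT acceptor locus that supplies the promoter and start codon. This allows single-copy isogenic stable lines to be generated. The associated publication describes an inducible, linkage-specific polyubiquitylation system, of which NUbo is apparently one component.
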