Features (pLannotate 1.2.2; 23 found; start..end, strand, type, name):
     28..80      -  misc_feature   bom (fragment): basis of mobility region from pBR322
    235..614     +  enhancer       CMV enhancer: human cytomegalovirus immediate early enhancer
    615..818     +  promoter       CMV promoter: human cytomegalovirus (CMV) immediate early promoter
    820..839     +  promoter       PLtetO-1 promoter (fragment): modified phage lambda PL promoter with tet operator sites (Lutz and Bujard, 1997)
    841..860     +  promoter       PLtetO-1 promoter (fragment): modified phage lambda PL promoter with tet operator sites (Lutz and Bujard, 1997)
    868..901     +  promoter       TRE3GV promoter (fragment): 3rd-generation Tet-responsive promoter that can be activated by binding of Tet-On® 3G, optimized for retroviral and lentiviral vectors
    984..1094    +  CDS            UBIQ_AVESA (fragment): Experimental evidence at protein level: Swiss-Prot protein existence level 1. Ubiquitin exists either covalently attached to another protein, or free (unanchored). When covalently bound, it is conjugated to target proteins via an isopeptide bond either as a monomer (monoubiquitin), a polymer linked via different Lys residues of the ubiquitin (polyubiquitin chains) or a linear polymer linked via the initiator Met of the ubiquitin (linear polyubiquitin chains). Polyubiquitin chains, when attached to a target protein, have different functions depending on the Lys residue of the ubiquitin that is
   1143..1421    +  CDS            MTOR (fragment): MTOR_HUMAN - Also known as FRAP, FRAP1, FRAP2, RAFT1, RAPT1. Experimental evidence at protein level: Swiss-Prot protein existence level 1. Serine/threonine protein kinase which is a central regulator of cellular metabolism, growth and survival in response to hormones, growth factors, nutrients, energy and stress signals (PubMed:12087098, PubMed:12150925, PubMed:12150926, PubMed:12231510, PubMed:12718876, PubMed:14651849, PubMed:15268862, PubMed:15467718, PubMed:15545625, PubMed:15718470, PubMed:18497260, PubMed:18762023, PubMed:18925875, PubMed:20516213, PubMed:20537536, PubMed:21659604, PubMe
   1439..1463    +  CDS            3xFLAG (fragment): three tandem FLAG® epitope tags, followed by an enterokinase cleavage site
   1566..1790    +  polyA_signal   bGH poly(A) signal: bovine growth hormone polyadenylation signal
   1794..1815    +  promoter       SV40 promoter (fragment): SV40 enhancer and early promoter
   1836..2069    +  rep_origin     f1 ori (fragment) (sequence partly withheld): f1 bacteriophage origin of replication; arrow indicates direction of (+) strand synthesis
   2074..2121    +  protein_bind   FRT: FLP-mediated recombination occurs in the 8-bp core sequence TCTAGAAA (Turan and Bode, 2011). FLP recombinase from the Saccharomyces cerevisiae 2μ plasmid
   2129..3151    +  CDS            HygR: aminoglycoside phosphotransferase from E. coli; aph(4)-Ia; confers resistance to hygromycin
   3161..3286    +  CDS            ble (fragment): BLE_KLEPN - Experimental evidence at protein level: Swiss-Prot protein existence level 1. Binding protein with a strong affinity to the bleomycin family of antibiotics. Binds to CL990; an antimitotic-antibiotic compound. From Klebsiella pneumoniae.
   3281..3402    +  polyA_signal   SV40 poly(A) signal: SV40 polyadenylation signal
   3475..3491    -  protein_bind   lac operator: The lac repressor binds to the lac operator to inhibit transcription in E. coli. This inhibition can be relieved by adding lactose or isopropyl-β-D-thiogalactopyranoside (IPTG). lac repressor encoded by lacI
   3499..3529    -  promoter       lac promoter: promoter for the E. coli lac operon
   3544..3565    -  protein_bind   CAP binding site: CAP binding activates transcription in the presence of cAMP. E. coli catabolite activator protein
   3578..3670    -  CDS            lacI (fragment): lac repressor; lacI; The lac repressor binds to the lac operator to inhibit transcription in E. coli. This inhibition can be relieved by adding lactose or isopropyl-β-D-thiogalactopyranoside (IPTG).
   3853..4441    -  rep_origin     ori: high-copy-number ColE1/pMB1/pBR322/pUC origin of replication
   4612..5472    -  CDS            AmpR: β-lactamase; bla; confers resistance to ampicillin, carbenicillin, and related antibiotics
   5473..5577    -  promoter       AmpR promoter: bla
>Addgene plasmid #212797 | pcDNA5-FRT-TO-NUbo-FLAG | addgene full sequence | sequence record 418915 | Addgene NGS Result
GACGGATCGGGAGATCTCCCGATCCCCTATGGTGCACTCTCAGTACAATCTGCTCTGATGCCGCATAGTT
AAGCCAGTATCTGCTCCCTGCTTGTGTGTTGGAGGTCGCTGAGTAGTGCGCGAGCAAAATTTAAGCTACA
ACAAGGCAAGGCTTGACCGACAATTGCATGAAGAATCTGCTTAGGGTTAGGCGTTTTGCGCTGCTTCGCG
ATGTACGGGCCAGATATACGCGTTGACATTGATTATTGACTAGTTATTAATAGTAATCAATTACGGGGTC
ATTAGTTCATAGCCCATATATGGAGTTCCGCGTTACATAACTTACGGTAAATGGCCCGCCTGGCTGACCG
CCCAACGACCCCCGCCCATTGACGTCAATAATGACGTATGTTCCCATAGTAACGCCAATAGGGACTTTCC
ATTGACGTCAATGGGTGGAGTATTTACGGTAAACTGCCCACTTGGCAGTACATCAAGTGTATCATATGCC
AAGTACGCCCCCTATTGACGTCAATGACGGTAAATGGCCCGCCTGGCATTATGCCCAGTACATGACCTTA
TGGGACTTTCCTACTTGGCAGTACATCTACGTATTAGTCATCGCTATTACCATGGTGATGCGGTTTTGGC
AGTACATCAATGGGCGTGGATAGCGGTTTGACTCACGGGGATTTCCAAGTCTCCACCCCATTGACGTCAA
TGGGAGTTTGTTTTGGCACCAAAATCAACGGGACTTTCCAAAATGTCGTAACAACTCCGCCCCATTGACG
CAAATGGGCGGTAGGCGTGTACGGTGGGAGGTCTATATAAGCAGAGCTCTCCCTATCAGTGATAGAGATC
TCCCTATCAGTGATAGAGATCGTCGACGAGCTCGTTTAGTGAACCGTCAGATCGCCTGGAGACGCCATCC
ACGCTGTTTTGACCTCCATAGAAGACACCGGGACCGATCCAGCCTCCGGACTCTAGCGTTTAAACTTAAG
CTTATGCAGATCTTCGTGAAGACCCTGACCGGCAAGACCGCCACCCTGGAGGTGGAGAGCAGCGACACCA
TCGACAACGTGAAGAGCAAGATCCAGGACAAGGAGGGCATCCCCGGCAGCGGCGCCTACCCCTACGACGT
GCCCGACTACGCCGGCAACGGCATCCTGTGGCACGAGATGTGGCACGAGGGCCTGGAGGAGGCCAGCCGC
CTGTACTTCGGCGAGCGCAACGTGAAGGGCATGTTCGAGGTGCTGGAGCCCCTGCACGCCATGATGGAGC
GCGGCCCCCAGACCCTGAAGGAGACCAGCTTCAACCAGGCCTACGGCCGCGACCTGATGGAGGCCCAGGA
GTGGTGCCGCAAGTACATGAAGAGCGGCAACGTGAAGGACCTGCTGCAGGCCTGGGACCTGTACTACCAC
GTGTTCCGCCGCATCAGCAAGACTAGTGAGTTAATTAACGACTACAAGGATGACGACGACAAGTAAGGAT
CCACTAGTCCAGTGTGGTGGAATTCTGCAGATATCCAGCACAGTGGCGGCCGCTCGAGTCTAGAGGGCCC
GTTTAAACCCGCTGATCAGCCTCGACTGTGCCTTCTAGTTGCCAGCCATCTGTTGTTTGCCCCTCCCCCG
TGCCTTCCTTGACCCTGGAAGGTGCCACTCCCACTGTCCTTTCCTAATAAAATGAGGAAATTGCATCGCA
TTGTCTGAGTAGGTGTCATTCTATTCTGGGGGGTGGGGTGGGGCAGGACAGCAAGGGGGAGGATTGGGAA
GACAATAGCAGGCATGCTGGGGATGCGGTGGGCTCTATGGCTTCTGAGGCGGAAAGAACCAGCTGGGGCT
CTAGGGGGTATCCCC
[124 nt withheld, positions 1836-1959]
C
[91 nt withheld, positions 1961-2051]
AGGGTGATGGTTCACGTACCTAGAAGTTCCTATTCCGAAGTTCCTATTCTCTAGAAAGTATAGGAACTTC
CTTGGCCAAAAAGCCTGAACTCACCGCGACGTCTGTCGAGAAGTTTCTGATCGAAAAGTTCGACAGCGTC
TCCGACCTGATGCAGCTCTCGGAGGGCGAAGAATCTCGTGCTTTCAGCTTCGATGTAGGAGGGCGTGGAT
ATGTCCTGCGGGTAAATAGCTGCGCCGATGGTTTCTACAAAGATCGTTATGTTTATCGGCACTTTGCATC
GGCCGCGCTCCCGATTCCGGAAGTGCTTGACATTGGGGAATTCAGCGAGAGCCTGACCTATTGCATCTCC
CGCCGTGCACAGGGTGTCACGTTGCAAGACCTGCCTGAAACCGAACTGCCCGCTGTTCTGCAGCCGGTCG
CGGAGGCCATGGATGCGATCGCTGCGGCCGATCTTAGCCAGACGAGCGGGTTCGGCCCATTCGGACCGCA
AGGAATCGGTCAATACACTACATGGCGTGATTTCATATGCGCGATTGCTGATCCCCATGTGTATCACTGG
CAAACTGTGATGGACGACACCGTCAGTGCGTCCGTCGCGCAGGCTCTCGATGAGCTGATGCTTTGGGCCG
AGGACTGCCCCGAAGTCCGGCACCTCGTGCACGCGGATTTCGGCTCCAACAATGTCCTGACGGACAATGG
CCGCATAACAGCGGTCATTGACTGGAGCGAGGCGATGTTCGGGGATTCCCAATACGAGGTCGCCAACATC
TTCTTCTGGAGGCCGTGGTTGGCTTGTATGGAGCAGCAGACGCGCTACTTCGAGCGGAGGCATCCGGAGC
TTGCAGGATCGCCGCGGCTCCGGGCGTATATGCTCCGCATTGGTCTTGACCAACTCTATCAGAGCTTGGT
TGACGGCAATTTCGATGATGCAGCTTGGGCGCAGGGTCGATGCGACGCAATCGTCCGATCCGGAGCCGGG
ACTGTCGGGCGTACACAAATCGCCCGCAGAAGCGCGGCCGTCTGGACCGATGGCTGTGTAGAAGTACTCG
CCGATAGTGGAAACCGACGCCCCAGCACTCGTCCGAGGGCAAAGGAATAGCACGTACTACGAGATTTCGA
TTCCACCGCCGCCTTCTATGAAAGGTTGGGCTTCGGAATCGTTTTCCGGGACGCCGGCTGGATGATCCTC
CAGCGCGGGGATCTCATGCTGGAGTTCTTCGCCCACCCCAACTTGTTTATTGCAGCTTATAATGGTTACA
AATAAAGCAATAGCATCACAAATTTCACAAATAAAGCATTTTTTTCACTGCATTCTAGTTGTGGTTTGTC
CAAACTCATCAATGTATCTTATCATGTCTGTATACCGTCGACCTCTAGCTAGAGCTTGGCGTAATCATGG
TCATAGCTGTTTCCTGTGTGAAATTGTTATCCGCTCACAATTCCACACAACATACGAGCCGGAAGCATAA
AGTGTAAAGCCTGGGGTGCCTAATGAGTGAGCTAACTCACATTAATTGCGTTGCGCTCACTGCCCGCTTT
CCAGTCGGGAAACCTGTCGTGCCAGCTGCATTAATGAATCGGCCAACGCGCGGGGAGAGGCGGTTTGCGT
ATTGGGCGCTCTTCCGCTTCCTCGCTCACTGACTCGCTGCGCTCGGTCGTTCGGCTGCGGCGAGCGGTAT
CAGCTCACTCAAAGGCGGTAATACGGTTATCCACAGAATCAGGGGATAACGCAGGAAAGAACATGTGAGC
AAAAGGCCAGCAAAAGGCCAGGAACCGTAAAAAGGCCGCGTTGCTGGCGTTTTTCCATAGGCTCCGCCCC
CCTGACGAGCATCACAAAAATCGACGCTCAAGTCAGAGGTGGCGAAACCCGACAGGACTATAAAGATACC
AGGCGTTTCCCCCTGGAAGCTCCCTCGTGCGCTCTCCTGTTCCGACCCTGCCGCTTACCGGATACCTGTC
CGCCTTTCTCCCTTCGGGAAGCGTGGCGCTTTCTCATAGCTCACGCTGTAGGTATCTCAGTTCGGTGTAG
GTCGTTCGCTCCAAGCTGGGCTGTGTGCACGAACCCCCCGTTCAGCCCGACCGCTGCGCCTTATCCGGTA
ACTATCGTCTTGAGTCCAACCCGGTAAGACACGACTTATCGCCACTGGCAGCAGCCACTGGTAACAGGAT
TAGCAGAGCGAGGTATGTAGGCGGTGCTACAGAGTTCTTGAAGTGGTGGCCTAACTACGGCTACACTAGA
AGAACAGTATTTGGTATCTGCGCTCTGCTGAAGCCAGTTACCTTCGGAAAAAGAGTTGGTAGCTCTTGAT
CCGGCAAACAAACCACCGCTGGTAGCGGTGGTTTTTTTGTTTGCAAGCAGCAGATTACGCGCAGAAAAAA
AGGATCTCAAGAAGATCCTTTGATCTTTTCTACGGGGTCTGACGCTCAGTGGAACGAAAACTCACGTTAA
GGGATTTTGGTCATGAGATTATCAAAAAGGATCTTCACCTAGATCCTTTTAAATTAAAAATGAAGTTTTA
AATCAATCTAAAGTATATATGAGTAAACTTGGTCTGACAGTTACCAATGCTTAATCAGTGAGGCACCTAT
CTCAGCGATCTGTCTATTTCGTTCATCCATAGTTGCCTGACTCCCCGTCGTGTAGATAACTACGATACGG
GAGGGCTTACCATCTGGCCCCAGTGCTGCAATGATACCGCGAGACCCACGCTCACCGGCTCCAGATTTAT
CAGCAATAAACCAGCCAGCCGGAAGGGCCGAGCGCAGAAGTGGTCCTGCAACTTTATCCGCCTCCATCCA
GTCTATTAATTGTTGCCGGGAAGCTAGAGTAAGTAGTTCGCCAGTTAATAGTTTGCGCAACGTTGTTGCC
ATTGCTACAGGCATCGTGGTGTCACGCTCGTCGTTTGGTATGGCTTCATTCAGCTCCGGTTCCCAACGAT
CAAGGCGAGTTACATGATCCCCCATGTTGTGCAAAAAAGCGGTTAGCTCCTTCGGTCCTCCGATCGTTGT
CAGAAGTAAGTTGGCCGCAGTGTTATCACTCATGGTTATGGCAGCACTGCATAATTCTCTTACTGTCATG
CCATCCGTAAGATGCTTTTCTGTGACTGGTGAGTACTCAACCAAGTCATTCTGAGAATAGTGTATGCGGC
GACCGAGTTGCTCTTGCCCGGCGTCAATACGGGATAATACCGCGCCACATAGCAGAACTTTAAAAGTGCT
CATCATTGGAAAACGTTCTTCGGGGCGAAAACTCTCAAGGATCTTACCGCTGTTGAGATCCAGTTCGATG
TAACCCACTCGTGCACCCAACTGATCTTCAGCATCTTTTACTTTCACCAGCGTTTCTGGGTGAGCAAAAA
CAGGAAGGCAAAATGCCGCAAAAAAGGGAATAAGGGCGACACGGAAATGTTGAATACTCATACTCTTCCT
TTTTCAATATTATTGAAGCATTTATCAGGGTTATTGTCTCATGAGCGGATACATATTTGAATGTATTTAG
AAAAATAAACAAATAGGGGTTCCGCGCACATTTCCCCGAAAAGTGCCACCTGACGTC
